Addgene plasmid #147340: pAc5.1B-lambdaN-HA-DmNot4-dsRNAres_Q
Purpose: Insect Expression of DmNot4-dsRNAres
Depositing lab: Elisa Izaurralde. Depositing organization: Max Planck Institute for Developmental Biology. Publication: A conserved CAF40-binding motif in metazoan NOT4 mediates association with the CCR4-NOT complex. Keskeny C, Raisch T, Sgromo A, Igreja C, Bhandari D, Weichenrieder O, Izaurralde E. Genes Dev. 2019 Feb 1;33(3-4):236-252. doi: 10.1101/gad.320952.118. Epub 2019 Jan 28. PubMed 30692204.
Backbone
  Vector backbone: Unknown
  Vector type: Insect Expression
Growth in bacteria
  Bacterial resistance: Ampicillin, 100 μg/mL
  Growth temperature: 37°C
  Growth strain: DH5alpha
  Copy number: Low Copy
Gene/Insert
  Gene/Insert name: DmNot4-dsRNAres
  Species: D. melanogaster (fly)
  Mutation: 7 silent mutations and 6 non silent mutations G207S, S295P, S402G, A405T, V537D, I899M and a deletion of QQQ 775-777 compared to the sequence given by NCBI:NM_164919.2; the annotated variations were found in two different clones from 2 independent experiments.
  Entrez Gene: CG31716 (a.k.a. CG5244, cg5251, CG5251, Dmel\CG31716, not3/5, not4, NOT4)
  Cloning method: Unknown
Terms and licenses: Academic/Nonprofit Terms; Industry Terms: Not Available to Industry
Depositor comments: Plasmids from this collection were made available to the research community and donated after the lab closed. Please note that the sequence provided by the depositing laboratory may be theoretical/predicted or based on Sanger sequencing results. There may be discrepancies between sequencing results obtained by Addgene and the depositor sequence. If an Addgene verified sequence is not available, please contact before placing your order to request that our lab fully sequence the plasmid.
How to cite: pAc5.1B-lambdaN-HA-DmNot4-dsRNAres_Q was a gift from Elisa Izaurralde (Addgene plasmid # 147340 ; http://n2t.net/addgene:147340 ; RRID:Addgene_147340)
