[The description below was written by a language model from this plasmid's Addgene catalogue record and pLannotate feature annotations shown in this document.]
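Description:
pAc5.1B-lambdaN-HA-DmNot4-dsRNAres_Q is an insect-cell expression plasmid of about 8.6 kb. The catalogue lists the backbone as unknown, although the name and annotated features point to a pAc5.1-type vector. It is maintained in E. coli through a ColE1/pUC-family origin and selected with ampicillin via the β-lactamase gene and its own promoter. The record lists it as low copy, even though this type of origin is annotated as high copy. A short tetracycline-resistance fragment and a piece of SV40 large T antigen sequence are also detected; these appear to be non-functional backbone remnants.

Expression is driven by the Drosophila melanogaster actin 5C promoter, a strong constitutive promoter used in fly cell lines, and is terminated by an SV40 polyadenylation signal. The open reading frame begins with a short fragment of the bacteriophage lambda N protein, the peptide that binds boxB RNA hairpins. This is followed by an HA epitope and then Drosophila Not4 (CG31716), the fly homologue of the CCR4-NOT-associated E3 ubiquitin ligase CNOT4. The annotation tool recognises only the conserved N-terminal portion of the insert by similarity to human CNOT4. A vector-derived V5 tag lies downstream, but the record does not say whether it is in frame with the insert.

The "dsRNAres" label indicates a coding sequence altered to escape dsRNA-mediated knockdown. The insert carries seven silent changes, six amino-acid substitutions and a three-glutamine deletion relative to the reference transcript, variations the depositor saw in independent clones. Such a construct suits lambdaN-boxB tethering assays on reporter mRNAs and complementation of cells depleted of endogenous Not4, in line with the associated study of NOT4 binding to the CCR4-NOT complex.
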