Features (pLannotate 1.2.2; 11 found; start..end, strand, type, name):
     56..2565    +  promoter       Ac5 promoter: Drosophila melanogaster actin 5C promoter
   2585..2650    +  CDS            N (fragment): REGN_LAMBD - Experimental evidence at protein level: Swiss-Prot protein existence level 1. Plays a role as a transcriptional antitermination factor that allows the virus to initiate its lytic phase. Activates expression of the delayed viral early genes by modifying host RNA polymerase (RNAP) into a form that is resistant to termination signals. This antitermination function requires the host NusA protein which serves to stabilize the interaction between antitermination protein N and host RNA polymerase. From Escherichia phage lambda (Bacteriophage lambda).
   2675..2701    +  CDS            3xHA (fragment): three tandem HA epitope tags
   2768..3520    +  CDS            CNOT4 (fragment): CNOT4_HUMAN - Also known as NOT4. Experimental evidence at protein level: Swiss-Prot protein existence level 1. Has E3 ubiquitin ligase activity, promoting ubiquitination and degradation of target proteins (PubMed:11823428, PubMed:22159038, PubMed:26575292). Involved in activation of the JAK/STAT pathway (PubMed:11823428, PubMed:22159038). Catalyzes ubiquitination of methylated RBM15 (PubMed:26575292). Plays a role in quality control of translation of mitochondrial outer membrane-localized mRNA (PubMed:29861391). As part of the PINK1-regulated signaling, upon mitochondria damage, ubiquitinates
   5906..5947    +  CDS            V5 tag: epitope tag from simian virus 5
   6047..6181    -  polyA_signal   SV40 poly(A) signal: SV40 polyadenylation signal
   6204..6288    -  CDS            large T antigen (fragment): large T antigen from SV40 (simian virus 40)
   6289..6736    +  CDS            TcR (fragment): tetracycline efflux protein; tet; confers resistance to tetracycline
   6782..7370    -  rep_origin     ori: high-copy-number ColE1/pMB1/pBR322/pUC origin of replication
   7541..8401    -  CDS            AmpR: β-lactamase; bla; confers resistance to ampicillin, carbenicillin, and related antibiotics
   8402..8506    -  promoter       AmpR promoter: bla
>Addgene plasmid #147340 | pAc5.1B-lambdaN-HA-DmNot4-dsRNAres_Q | addgene full sequence | sequence record 355968 | Addgene NGS Result
CTTCAAGAATTAATTCTATATTCTAAAAACACAAATGATACTTCTAAAAAAAAATCATGAATGGCATCAA
CTCTGAATCAAATCTTTGCAGATGCACCTACTTCTCATTTCCACTGTCACATCATTTTTCCAGATCTCGC
TGCCTGTTATGTGGCCCACAAACCAAGACACGTTTTATGGCCATTAAAGCTGGCTGATCGTCGCCAAACA
CCAAATACATAATGAATATGTACACATTCGAGAAAGAAGCGATCAAAGAAGCGTCTTCGGGCGGAGTAGG
AGAATGCGGAGGAGAAGGAGAACGAGCTGATCTAGTATCTCTCCACAATCCAATGCCAACTGACCAACTG
GCCATATTCGGAGCAATTTGAAGCCAATTTCCATCGCCTGGCGATCGCTCCATTCTTGGCTATATGTTTT
TCACCGTTACCCGGGGCCATTTTCAAAGACTCGTCGGCAAGATAAGATTGTGTCACTCGCTGTCTCTCTT
CATTTGTCGAAGAATGCTGAGGAATTTCGCGATGACGTCGGCGAGTATTTTGAAGAATGAGAATAATTTG
TATTTATACGAAAATCAGTTAGTGGAATTTTCTACAAAAACATGTTATCTATAGATAATTTTGTTGCAAA
ATATGTTGACTATGACAAAGATTGTATGTATATACCTTTAATGTATTCTCATTTTCTTATGTATTTATAA
TGGCAATGATGATACTGATGATATTTTAAGATGATGCCAGACCAAAAGGCTTGAATTTCTGCGTCTTTTG
CCGAACGCAGTGCATGTGCAATTGTTGTTTTTTGGAATATTCAATTTTCGGACTGTCCGCTTTGATTTCA
GTTTCTTGGCTTATTCAAAAAGCAAAGTAAAGCCAAAAAAGCGAGATGGCAATACCAAATGCGGCAAAAC
GGTAGTGGAAGGAAAGGGGTGCGGGGCAGCGGAAGGAAGGGTGGGGCGGGGCGTGGCGGGGTCTGTGGCT
GGGCGCGACGTCACCGACGTTGGAGCCACTCCTTTGACCATGTGTGCGTGTGTGTATTATTCGTGTCTCG
CCACTCGCCGGTTGTTTTTTTCTTTTTATGCTGCGCTCTCTCTAGCGCCATCTCGCTTACGCATGCTCAA
CGCACCGCATGTTGCCGTTTCCTTTTATGCGTCATTTTGGCTCGAAATAGGCAATTATTTAAACAAAGAT
TAGTCAACGAAAACGCTAAAATAAATAAGTCTACAATATGGTTACTTATTGCCATGTGTGTGCAGCCAAC
GATAGCAACAAAAGCAACAACACAGGTGGCTTTCCCTCTTTCACTTTTTGTTTGCAAGCCGCGTGCGAGC
AAGACGGCACGACCGGCAAACGCAATTACGCTGACAAAGAGCAGACGAAGTTTTGGCGAAAAACATCAAG
GCGCCTGATACGAATGCATTTGCAATAACAATTGCGATATTTAATATTGTTTATGAAGCTGTTTGACTTC
AAAACACACAAAAAAAAAAATAAAACAAATTATTTGAAAGAGAATTAGGAATCGGACGCTTATCGTTAGG
GTAACAACAAGAAATGCTTACTGAGTCACAGCCTCTGGAAAACTGCCGCAAGCCAGAGAGAGAGAGAAAA
AGAGGGAGAGCAGCTTAGACCGCATGTGCTTGTGTGTGAGGCGTCTCTCTCTTCGTCTCTGTTGCGCAAA
CGCATAGACTGCACTGAAAAAATCGATTACCTATTTTTTATGAATGAATATTTGCACTATTACTATTCAA
AACTATTAAGATAGCAATCACATTCAATAGCCAAATACTATACCACCTGAGCGATGCAACGAAATGATCA
ATTTGAGCAAAAATGCTGCATATTTAGGACGGCATCATTATAGAAATGCTTCTTGCTGTGTACTTTTCTC
TCGTCTGGCAGCTGTTTCGCCGTTATTGTTAAAACCGGCTTAAGTTAGGTGTGTTTTCTACGACTAGTGA
ATGCCCTACTAGAAGATGTGTGTTGCACAAAATGTCCCTGGAATAACCAATTTGAAGTGCAGATAGCAGT
AAACGTAAGCTAATATGAATATTATTTAACTGTAATGTTTTAATATCGCTGGACATTACTAATAAACCCA
CTATAAACACATGTACATATGTATGTTTTGGCATACAATGAGTAGTTGGGGAAAAAATGTGTAAAAGCAC
CGTGACCATCACAGCATAAAGATAACCAGCTGAAGTATCGAATATGAGTAACCCCCAAATTGAATCACAT
GCCGCAACTGATAGGACCCATGGAAGTACACTCTTCATGGCGATATACAAGACACACACAAGCACGAACA
CCCAGTTGCGGAGGAAATTCTCCGTAAATGAAAACCCAATCGGCGAACAATTCATACCCATATATGGTAA
AAGTTTTGAACGCGACTTGAGAGCGGAGAGCATTGCGGCTGATAAGGTTTTAGCGCTAAGCGGGCTTTAT
AAAACGGGCTGCGGGACCAGTTTTCATATCACTACCGTTTGAGTTCTTGTGCTGTGTGGATACTCCTCCC
GACACAAAGCCGCTCCATCAGCCAGCAGTCGTCTAATCCAGAGACCCCGGATCGGGGTACCAACATGGAC
GCACAAACACGACGACGTGAGCGTCGCGCTGAGAAACAAGCTCAATGGAAAGCTGCAAACGGTGGATCTC
CTCCACATATGGCTTACCCATACGATGTTCCAGATTACGCTCCTCCAAGCTTGAATTCTGCAGATATCCA
GCACAGTGGCGGCCGCTCGAGTATGAACGGCCTGAGCAGCAATGATGATGCAGTCGAGTGCCCTTTGTGT
ATGGAGCCGCTTGAGGTGGACGATCTGACCTTCTTTCCGTGTACCTGCGGATATCAGATTTGCCGATTCT
GTTGGCATAGGATCCGCACTGATGAGAACAAGCTGTGTCCGGCATGCCGAAAGGAGTATCCCGAGAATCC
AGCTGACTTTAAGCCGCTGTCGCAGGAGGAAATGATTGCCTTCAAGTCCCAGAAACGCCAAAGGGACCAA
CAACGAAAACAAAAGATCACCGAGAACCGCAAACACTTGGCCAACGTTCGCGTTGTCCAAAAGAACTTGG
TGTTCGTTGTGGGGCTACCACCACGACTTGCTGATGCAGACATATTAAAGAAACACGAGTATTTCGGTAA
ATATGGGAAAATTCATAAAGTCGTTATAAATCCAAGTACCACGTATGCCGGGGTCCAGGGTCCATCTGCT
TCTGCGTATGTCACATATGTTAATAACTCGGATGCCTTGCGGGCCATTCAAAGCGTCAATAATATTATGA
TAGACGGTCGGCTTATAAAGACCAGCTTGGGGACAACCAAATACTGTAGCCACTTCATGAAGAACCAGCA
GTGTCCCAAGAGCGACTGCATGTACTTACATGAATTGGGCGATCCCGAGGCCAGTTTCACAAAGGAGGAA
ATGCATCAGGGAAAGCACCTGGAGTACGAGAAGCGCCTGCACGATACTCTAATTGCGTCATTGGGACCGA
ATGCAACAGGTATTGTAAATGTCGCGATTCCATCGTCATCGTCAGCGTCATCCTCGTCCTCTGGATCGGG
TACAAATGGTTCAAGTGCATCAGGTAATGCCCAGCAAAAGGAGGCCTGGCCAAGCTTATCGGTCCCGCCC
ATCAATGGCAAAGAGGCGGCTGCCACTGCGACCAGTTCCAGTGGGAAAAGTAAACGGGAGAAGCTGCGCA
ACGAGAAGAGGCACGAGAAGAACAAGGCGAAGAATAAGAACGGCAGCAATACAAACGCCAATGCCTCAAA
CAAGGAGAACTATGTTCCCGAAACGAGAAGCAGCACAAGTACTGAGACATTCGCAGAGGCTACGGCGGAT
GCACCGGCTTCCACCAAGGCAGAACCGCCGCAAGCCTCTAGCAATAGAACGAGGGCGGATCGTGGAAAAG
ATCGGACCACGGCTAGTGCAAAGGAGCAGAAGAAGGGCAAGGAAACTGCTCCAGCACCTGCAGCAAGTAA
ACCGGCGGAGCGGGTTGAAACAAGCGAGAGTACAATAAGACAAAAGAAGGCGGAAGTAACCGAAAGCTGT
GAAGATAACTTACCACAAAAGAGATTAGCGGGAACAAACGTTCAAAGATCTGTGAGCTCTTGTAGCGAAA
ATAGCGAAGGACACGTCTCTGAGAGTAGCTTAAGTGAGAAGAGTTTAACTGGTGATTATGTGGAGGAAAA
GTGCAATAGTGTGAATTCGGAAAGCCAGCAAGAAAGTGTAAAGTTTCAGGAGGAGCTCGAAAAGAGCAAC
GAGGCAATTGTCGAGGCCGAAACGATTCTGCCAACAGCTGAGTCCTCTGAGGACATCAGTCCCGCTGCAG
TGGCGCCAGGCAATGGAGAAGACGAAGGATGCTTACCCGTTGTTGATCCAGTCGAACCACCGAGTCTGGC
GGATAATGGAAGCAGAGTAACAGATGCGCTATCTAAGCTGAACATTTTCGATGACACGCCTAGCTTTTTC
ACATCGCCATCATTCCAGCAAGCACCCATATTAAAGAATAAATTGGACCTGGAGATGCGCCAATCACACC
TTCCGGATCTGGTGAATGATATCGACGGCATTCAGAAAGCGAGCAACACGAATGAATGGGAAGAGGCTTT
CAAGAACGTCATGATGGGAAATACCCAACATATGGAAGAACAGTTGCTGCAACAACAGCACCTGCAACAA
CACCAAAACCTGCGTCATCAATTGGTCCTGCAGCAAGAAGAATTTTTGCGTATGCAGGAGCTTCAAAAGC
GTAATAATTTCGCTACCCAGATTAATGGACCGGCTAACGACTTTTTGCGAGCCTACGAATTGCGCGCCCA
GGCTAACGCGATTATCCAACAGCAGCTACTACAGCAACATGCGGGAGAGAACTTGTTCGGAGGAAATATG
TCCAAATTTTTTGACTTTCACAAGTCGCAACCCCAATCGCATCACCAATACCTTAACGGCCACCCCCCGC
AGATTAACGGTAACGGAGCCGTCCCCGAACCCCAGCGAGTCGCTGCTTCGCTGGAGTCCAACCGCTTGAA
CAGCCCGTTCGTGGAGAACGGCTTGATCAATAGCCAACAACAACAACAGCAACAGCAGAAACAACGGATG
ATGGGCATGTACGAGTTCATGCCACCGAATACCCAGAGTCAACAAAACCGCTTCACGCAAAATAGCATTG
TGGATGACGATCTAGGCTTTGATCCCTTCGTTGAGACCCAAAAGGGACTTGCTGAACTTATGGAAAATGA
GGTGGTCCAAAAACAGAGTATTAATAATGAGAACCCCTTGCCGAAGTTGCCGCCACAGCCTCAAGTTCCA
CCCCATCCGCAATTGGTGGACAACCTGCAGCGAGCTCGCATGCCGCCGCCAGGCTTCAATCACGTCAACA
CATTGGGCTTGGGCGGTGCATCCAGACTGCAGCTCACCAGCAAAATAATGCCCTTCATGAACATGCCCGT
TAATGGGGTGGGCAACAGCGGTGCCCAGGGACAGCACCAAATGCCAATGGGTGTCAACTGGAATGCGCCG
ATGGGCATGCACCAGAACCCGGGACAGCCCGTGGGTGATTCGCAATTGCAGCATCCAATGGCTCACAACA
AGGTTTACAACAACAGTGATTGGACTTCAATGGATCCGGCTATACTTTCGTTTAGACAGTATTCTTCTTT
TCCACAAAACCAAATTCCCCCACATCCTCAGCAGCAACAGGATTTATTTTTGCAGCATTTGGCTCAACAG
CAAAATTCCCAGAGTGGTGGTTTCAACAACCAGGCACAGCAAATGCTTCCTATGGGGATGCCCAATAGTT
TGCTGAACGGACAACAAACGCAGCCGCCACAGGTCAATGCCAATGTTCAGGGCATGCTTGAGTTTTTAAA
AAGCCGTCAATTCGTTTAGTTCGAAGGTAAGCCTATCCCTAACCCTCTCCTCGGTCTCGATTCTACGCGT
ACCGGTCATCATCACCATCACCATTGAGTTTAAACCCGCTGATCAGCCTCGACTGTGCCTTCTAAGGCCT
GAGCTCGCTGATCAGCCTCGATCGAGGATCCAGACATGATAAGATACATTGATGAGTTTGGACAAACCAC
AACTAGAATGCAGTGAAAAAAATGCTTTATTTGTGAAATTTGTGATGCTATTGCTTTATTTGTAACCATT
ATAAGCTGCAATAAACAAGTTAACAACAACAATTGCATTCATTTTATGTTTCAGGTTCAGGGGGAGGTGT
GGGAGGTTTTTTAAAGCAAGTAAAACCTCTACAAATGTGGTATGGCTGATTATGATCAGTCGACCGATGC
CCTTGAGAGCCTTCAACCCAGTCAGCTCCTTCCGGTGGGCGCGGGGCATGACTATCGTCGCCGCACTTAT
GACTGTCTTCTTTATCATGCAACTCGTAGGACAGGTGCCGGCAGCGCTCTGGGTCATTTTCGGCGAGGAC
CGCTTTCGCTGGAGCGCGACGATGATCGGCCTGTCGCTTGCGGTATTCGGAATCTTGCACGCCCTCGCTC
AAGCCTTCGTCACTGGTCCCGCCACCAAACGTTTCGGCGAGAAGCAGGCCATTATCGCCGGCATGGCGGC
CGACGCGCTGGGCTACGTCTTGCTGGCGTTCGCGACGCGAGGCTGGATGGCCTTCCCCATTATGATTCTT
CTCGCTTCCGGCGGCATCGGGATGCCCGCGTTGCAGGCCATGCTGTCCAGGCAGGTAGATGACGACCATC
AGGGACAGCTTCAAGGCCAGCAAAAGGCCAGGAACCGTAAAAAGGCCGCGTTGCTGGCGTTTTTCCATAG
GCTCCGCCCCCCTGACGAGCATCACAAAAATCGACGCTCAAGTCAGAGGTGGCGAAACCCGACAGGACTA
TAAAGATACCAGGCGTTTCCCCCTGGAAGCTCCCTCGTGCGCTCTCCTGTTCCGACCCTGCCGCTTACCG
GATACCTGTCCGCCTTTCTCCCTTCGGGAAGCGTGGCGCTTTCTCATAGCTCACGCTGTAGGTATCTCAG
TTCGGTGTAGGTCGTTCGCTCCAAGCTGGGCTGTGTGCACGAACCCCCCGTTCAGCCCGACCGCTGCGCC
TTATCCGGTAACTATCGTCTTGAGTCCAACCCGGTAAGACACGACTTATCGCCACTGGCAGCAGCCACTG
GTAACAGGATTAGCAGAGCGAGGTATGTAGGCGGTGCTACAGAGTTCTTGAAGTGGTGGCCTAACTACGG
CTACACTAGAAGGACAGTATTTGGTATCTGCGCTCTGCTGAAGCCAGTTACCTTCGGAAAAAGAGTTGGT
AGCTCTTGATCCGGCAAACAAACCACCGCTGGTAGCGGTGGTTTTTTTGTTTGCAAGCAGCAGATTACGC
GCAGAAAAAAAGGATCTCAAGAAGATCCTTTGATCTTTTCTACGGGGTCTGACGCTCAGTGGAACGAAAA
CTCACGTTAAGGGATTTTGGTCATGAGATTATCAAAAAGGATCTTCACCTAGATCCTTTTAAATTAAAAA
TGAAGTTTTAAATCAATCTAAAGTATATATGAGTAAACTTGGTCTGACAGTTACCAATGCTTAATCAGTG
AGGCACCTATCTCAGCGATCTGTCTATTTCGTTCATCCATAGTTGCCTGACTCCCCGTCGTGTAGATAAC
TACGATACGGGAGGGCTTACCATCTGGCCCCAGTGCTGCAATGATACCGCGAGACCCACGCTCACCGGCT
CCAGATTTATCAGCAATAAACCAGCCAGCCGGAAGGGCCGAGCGCAGAAGTGGTCCTGCAACTTTATCCG
CCTCCATCCAGTCTATTAATTGTTGCCGGGAAGCTAGAGTAAGTAGTTCGCCAGTTAATAGTTTGCGCAA
CGTTGTTGCCATTGCTGCAGGCATCGTGGTGTCACGCTCGTCGTTTGGTATGGCTTCATTCAGCTCCGGT
TCCCAACGATCAAGGCGAGTTACATGATCCCCCATGTTGTGCAAAAAAGCGGTTAGCTCCTTCGGTCCTC
CGATCGTTGTCAGAAGTAAGTTGGCCGCAGTGTTATCACTCATGGTTATGGCAGCACTGCATAATTCTCT
TACTGTCATGCCATCCGTAAGATGCTTTTCTGTGACTGGTGAGTACTCAACCAAGTCATTCTGAGAATAG
TGTATGCGGCGACCGAGTTGCTCTTGCCCGGCGTCAACACGGGATAATACCGCGCCACATAGCAGAACTT
TAAAAGTGCTCATCATTGGAAAACGTTCTTCGGGGCGAAAACTCTCAAGGATCTTACCGCTGTTGAGATC
CAGTTCGATGTAACCCACTCGTGCACCCAACTGATCTTCAGCATCTTTTACTTTCACCAGCGTTTCTGGG
TGAGCAAAAACAGGAAGGCAAAATGCCGCAAAAAAGGGAATAAGGGCGACACGGAAATGTTGAATACTCA
TACTCTTCCTTTTTCAATATTATTGAAGCATTTATCAGGGTTATTGTCTCATGAGCGGATACATATTTGA
ATGTATTTAGAAAAATAAACAAATAGGGGTTCCGCGCACATTTCCCCGAAAAGTGCCACCTGACGTCTAA
GAAACCATTATTATCATGACATTAACCTATAAAAATAGGCGTATCACGAGGCCCTTTCGT
